>Addgene plasmid #112643 | pHES945 | depositor full sequence | sequence record 212182 | pHES945 sequence 10192 bps
GGCCGGCCATTTAAATGTTTAAACGGCCACGCTGGCCGAGGAGAACTTCTAGTATATCTACATACCTAAT
ATTATTGCCTTATTAAAAATGGAATCCCAACAATTACATCAAAATCCACATTCTCTTCAAAATCAATTGT
CCTGTACTTCCTTGTTCATGTGTGTTCAAAAACGTTATATTTATAGGATAATTATACTCTATTTCTCAAC
AAGTAATTGGTTGTTTGGCCGAGCGGTCTAAGGCGCCTGATTCAAGAAATATCTTGACCGCAGTTAACTG
TGGGAATACTCAGGTATCGTAAGATGCAAGAGTTCGAATCTCTTAGCAACCATTATTTTTTTCCTCAACA
TAACGAGAACACACAGGGGCGCTATCGCACAGAATCAAATTCGATGACTGGAAATTTTTTGTTAATTTCA
GAGGTCGCCTGACGCATATACCTTTTTCAACTGAAAAATTGGGAGAAAAAGGAAAGGTGAGAGCGCCGGA
ACCGGCTTTTCATATAGAATAGAGAAGCGTTCATGACTAAATGCTTGCATCACAATACTTGAAGTTGACA
ATATTATTTAAGGACCTATTGTTTTTTCCAATAGGTGGTTAGCAATCGTCTTACTTTCTAACTTTTCTTA
CCTTTTACATTTCAGCAATATATATATATATATTTCAAGGATATACCATTCTAATGTCTGCCCCTAAGTT
ACCAATAGATAGCGGTTTAATATAAGGTTTCAACAAGAAATATTTTGTGAAAATCAAAAGTTAATAGTTT
CACTGTCGAAAATATGAAAGTTTAAGTTTTCAGTTCATCCCATTGTAGTTATCAAATTTCTGTGTTTCCC
GTATATGTGTGCTCTGTATTCATCGCTATCTTGAAACTGGTTATGATCGTTGCGCATGTGACCTGTATCG
CTCAAAAGAGCCCGGCACCGGTACCGGGCAAAAGCCCCTAGCAAGCTAAAATGATTCAACTTTCGTAGTA
ATTTGTTCAACCGGTCACAGTAAAGTCAATGACTAACTTTTGAATCGAGGATGTATTTCCAATTGAAAGC
AATGTATATATAAACCATTGTGTTGAAGCTTGTCTTACAGTTTTCTTGTATCCTCCCATTGTTCATATAG
TACTTAAAGTACCATAATCCTTAAAGAACAAACTTGAAAGAGAATACACTATACACAACTAATAAATAAA
GAATAATCATGGCTGTGACCAAGACAATTGTAGTTCTACCAGGTGACCATGTTGGTCAAGAAATCACTGA
AGAGGCCATTAAAGTTTTAAATGCTATTCAGGAATGTCGTCCAGACAAGGTCAATTTCAAGTTTGATCAT
CATTTGATCGGTGGTGCTGCAATTGATGCCACTGGTGTTCCATTACCAGACGAAGCTTTGGAGGCCTCTA
AGAAAGCTGATGCCGTGCTTCTGGGTGCTGTTGGTGGTCCAAAATGGGGTACTGGCGCTGTCAGACCAGA
ACAAGGTCTTTTGAAAATCCGTAAGGAGTTGCAATTGTATGCTAATCTAAGACCATGTAATTTTGCATCT
GATTCCTTACTAGATCTATCGCCATTGAAGCCTGAAATTGCAAGAGGTACAGATTTCGTCGTTGTTAGAG
AACTAGTGGGTGGTATTTATTTCGGGGAGAGAAAAGAAGATGAAGGTGATGGTGTCGCCTGGGATAGCGA
AAAGTATTCTGTGCCCGAAGTTCAAAGAATCACTAGAATGGCTGCTTTCATGGCTCTGCAACACAACCCA
CCTTTACCTATTTGGTCTCTAGATAAAGCCAACGTTCTAGCATCATCAAGATTATGGAGAAAAACAGTGG
AAGAGACGATTAAGAATGAATTCCCACAATTGACTGTTCAACATCAATTGATTGATTCCGCTGCTATGAT
CTTGGTTAAGAACCCAACTCATCTAAATGGTATTATTATCACAAACAATATGTTTGGTGATATTATCTCC
GATGAAGCCTCCGTGATCCCAGGTTCGTTAGGATTACTTCCATCTGCCTCCTTGGCATCTCTTCCAGATA
AGAATACGGCATTTGGTTTATATGAGCCATGTCATGGCTCTGCTCCAGACTTACCAAAGGGAAAGGTTAA
CCCCGTAGCAACAATCCTATCTGCTGCTATGATGTTGAAGTTGTCTCTGGACCTGTTCGAAGAAGGTGAA
ATTATAGAACAAGCAGTCAAGAAAGTGTTGGATTCTGGTATCAGAACAGCGGATCTAAAGGGTACCAACT
CTACTACTGAGGTCGGTGATGCAGTAGCGAAAGCTGTCAGGGAACTATTAGCTTAGACTTAGTAGATGTA
CAGTTGCATACATAAGTCTGAACAGAAAGAAGTAAATATCATATCTAGTTCGGTTTAGAAATCAGTGACT
ATATTGGTTTTGACCAGATCGCAATCCTTGCAAGCATTTAGTAATGACTATCAAACCGGTGAATCATCTG
ATAAGGCTATATTAGCTTGTGCATTCGCATGTATCGGGAAACGAACGGTACCGGGCCCTTTTCGAGGACC
TTGTCACCTTGAGCCCAAGAGAGCCAAGATTTAAATTTTCCTATGACTTGATGCAAATTCCCAAAGCTAA
TAACATGCAAGACACGTACGGTCAAGAAGACATATTTGACCTCTTAACAGGTTCAGACGCGACTGCCTCA
TCAGTAAGACCCGTTGAAAAGAACTTACCTGAAAAAAACGAATATATACTAGCGTTGAATGTTAGCGTCA
ACAACAAGAAGTTTAATGACGCGGAGGCCAAGGCAAAAAGATTCCTTGATTACGTAAGGGAGTTAGAATC
ATTTTGAATAAAAAACACGCTTTTTCAGTTCGAGTTTATCATTATCAATACTGCCATTTCAAAGAATACG
TAAATAATTAATAGTAGTGATTTTCCTAACTTTATTTAGTCAAAAAATTAGCCTTTTAATTCTGCTGTAA
CCCGTACATGCCCAAAATAGGGGGCGGGTTACACAGAATATATAACATCGTAGGTGTCTGGGTGAACAGT
TTATTCCTGGCATCCACTAAATATAATGGAGCCCGCTTTTTAAGCTGGCATCCAGAAAAAAAAAGAATCC
CAGCACCAAAATATTGTTTTCTTCACCAACCATCAGTTCATAGGTCCATTCTCTTAGCGCAACTACAGAG
AACAGGGGCACAAACAGGCAAAAAACGGGCACAACCTCAATGGAGTGATGCAACCTGCCTGGAGTAAATG
ATGACACAAGGCAATTGACCCACGCATGTATCTATCTCATTTTCTTACACCTTCTATTACCTTCTGCTCT
CTCTGATTTGGAAAAAGCTGAAAAAAAAGGTTGAAACCAGTTCCCTGAAATTATTCCCCTACTTGACTAA
TAAGTATATAAAGACGGTAGGTATTGATTGTAATTCTGTAAATCTATTTCTTAAACTTCTTAAATTCTAC
TTTTATAGTTAGTCTTTTTTTTAGTTTTAAAACACCAAGAACTTAGTTTCGACTCGACAATAAAATGAAG
CTACTGTCTTCTATCGAACAAGCATGCGATATTTGCCGACTTAAAAAGCTCAAGTGCTCCAAAGAAAAAC
CGAAGTGCGCCAAGTGTCTGAAGAACAACTGGGAGTGTCGCTACTCTCCCAAAACCAAAAGGTCTCCGCT
GACTAGGGCACATCTGACAGAAGTGGAATCAAGGCTAGAAAGACTGGAACAGCTATTTCTACTGATTTTT
CCTCGAGAAGACCTTGACATGATTTTGAAAATGGATTCTTTACAGGATATAAAAGCATTGTTAACAGGAT
TATTTGTACAAGATAATGTGAATAAAGATGCCGTCACAGATAGATTGGCTTCAGTGGAGACTGATATGCC
TCTAACATTGAGACAGCATAGAATAAGTGCGACATCATCATCGGAAGAGAGTAGTAACAAAGGTCAAAGA
CAGTTGACTGTATCGCCGCTCGAGGCCACCATGAAGATGGACAAAAAGACTATAGTTTGGTTTAGAAGAG
ACCTAAGGATTGAGGATAATCCTGCATTAGCAGCAGCTGCTCACGAAGGATCTGTTTTTCCTGTCTTCAT
TTGGTGTCCTGAAGAAGAAGGACAGTTTTATCCTGGAAGAGCTTCAAGATGGTGGATGAAACAATCACTT
GCTCACTTATCTCAATCCTTGAAGGCTCTTGGATCTGACCTCACTTTAATCAAAACCCACAACACGATTT
CAGCGATCTTGGATTGTATCCGCGTTACCGGTGCTACAAAAGTCGTCTTTAACCACCTCTATGATCCTGT
TTCGTTAGTTCGGGACCATACCGTAAAGGAGAAGCTGGTGGAACGTGGGATCTCTGTGCAAAGCTACAAT
GGAGATCTATTGTATGAACCGTGGGAGATATACTGCGAAAAGGGCAAACCTTTTACGAGTTTCAATTCTT
ACTGGAAGAAATGCTTAGATATGTCGATTGAATCCGTTATGCTTCCTCCTCCTTGGCGGTTGATGCCAAT
AACTGCAGCGGCTGAAGCGATTTGGGCGTGTTCGATTGAAGAACTAGGGCTGGAGAATGAGGCCGAGAAA
CCGAGCAATGCGTTGTTAACTAGAGCTTGGTCTCCAGGATGGAGCAATGCTGATAAGTTACTAAATGAGT
TCATCGAGAAGCAGTTGATAGATTATGCAAAGAACAGCAAGAAAGTTGTTGGGAATTCTACTTCACTACT
TTCTCCGTATCTCCATTTCGGGGAAATAAGCGTCAGACACGTTTTCCAGTGTGCCCGGATGAAACAAATT
ATATGGGCAAGAGATAAGAACAGTGAAGGAGAAGAAAGTGCAGATCTTTTTCTTAGGGGAATCGGTTTAA
GAGAGTATTCTCGGTATATATGTTTCAACTTCCCGTTTACTCACGAGCAATCGTTGTTGAGTCATCTTCG
GTTTTTCCCTTGGGATGCTGATGTTGATAAGTTCAAGGCCTGGAGACAAGGCAGGACCGGTTATCCGTTG
GTGGATGCCGGAATGAGAGAGCTTTGGGCTACCGGATGGATGCATAACAGAATAAGAGTGATTGTTTCAA
GCTTTGCTGTGAAGTTTCTTCTCCTTCCATGGAAATGGGGAATGAAGTATTTCTGGGATACACTTTTGGA
TGCTGATTTGGAATGTGACATCCTTGGCTGGCAGTATATCTCTGGGAGTATCCCCGATGGCCACGAGCTT
GATCGCTTGGACAATCCCGCGTTACAAGGCGCCAAATATGACCCAGAAGGTGAGTACATAAGGCAATGGC
TTCCCGAGCTTGCGAGATTGCCAACTGAATGGATCCATCATCCATGGGACGCTCCTTTAACCGTACTCAA
AGCTTCTGGTGTGGAACTCGGAACAAACTATGCGAAACCCATTGTAGACATCGACACAGCTCGTGAGCTA
CTAGCTAAAGCTATTTCAAGAACCCGTGAAGCACAGATCATGATCGGAGCAGCATAATAAGCGGCCGCCA
CCGCGGTGGAGCTCTAAGCAAATAGCTAAATTATATACGAATTAATATTATGATTAAGTGTTTACGTGAG
TGCGATATTTTTATTACTATCTTATACAGTTGTATATACTCTATAAAATGAGTTGTCTATTAATTAACGC
GATGAATGCTTTCTGGGTTTACCTCTCCAACAACTCTAGTTTACTTCTCAATACATTCAATTGTATTTGA
TTTGTCAATACTTCATCATTAATCAATTCTATAGTTTTGTTTTTCTCGTTTATTTCCAAATTTAATGCAT
CAATTTTATTATTCAATTTGTCGTTGATTTTGGTTAATGATTTTATGGTTTGATCTCTGGCATTGATTGT
TTGTGTTAGTTTTTCATTATTGATAATTAAATTATTTAAGTTAGTTATCAACTCGGTGTTTTCAAGTTTC
AAGTTTTCAATTTCTTTAGAGTTTATTAGATTTGTCAAAGTTTCTGAATTGCTTGATTGGTCCTGTAGAA
GAGTATTTGTTGTTGTGGATAATTGATTCAATTTTTGAGACAATTGCTGGAAGGCGTTGAAATATCTAGC
ATCAATCTCATGGTTTTTTTCCCGAGAGTCTCGTAGATTCAATTGTTTTAATATATCTTGGGACCACTCT
TGATTTGAACTCATGGAAATTAAACTGGGTGTTGTGTTGTGGTGTAATGATTGTACCCCCTTTGCTTATA
ATTGTGTGGCCACCGAAGTCGGTGATGCTGTCGCCGAAGAAGTTAAGAAAATCCTTGCTTAAAAAGATTC
TCTTTTTTTATGATATTTGTACATAAACTTTATAAATGAAATTCATAATAGAAACGACACGAAATTACAA
AATGGAATATGTTCATAGGGTAGACGAAACTATATACGCAATCTACATACATTTATCAAGAAGGAGAAAA
AGGAGGATGTAAAGGAATACAGGTAAGCAAATTGATACTAATGGCTCAACGTGATAAGGAAAAAGAATTG
CACTTTAACATTAATATTGACAAGGAGGAGGGCACCACACAAAAAGTTAGGTGTAACAGAAAATCATGAA
ACTATGATTCCTAATTTATATATTGGAGGATTTTCTCTAAAAAAAAAAAAATACAACAAATAAAAAACAC
TCAATGACCTGACCATTTGATGGAGTTTAAGTCAATACCTTCTTGAACCATTTCCCATAATGGTGAAAGT
TCCCTCAAGAATTTTACTCTGTCAGAAACGGCCTTAACGACGTAGGCCGGCCATTTAAATGTTTAAACGG
CCACGCTGGCCCAATTCGCCCTATAGTGAGTCGTATTACAATTCACTGGCCGTCGTTTTACAACGTCGTG
ACTGGGAAAACCCTGGCGTTACCCAACTTAATCGCCTTGCAGCACATCCCCCTTTCGCCAGCTGGCGTAA
TAGCGAAGAGGCCCGCACCGATCGCCCTTCCCAACAGTTGCGCAGCCTGAATGGCGAATGG
[124 nt withheld, positions 6922-7045]
C
[91 nt withheld, positions 7047-7137]
A
[49 nt withheld, positions 7139-7187]
CCTTTGACGTTGGAGTCCACGTTCTTT
[37 nt withheld, positions 7215-7251]
ACCCTATCTCGGTCTATTCTTTTGATTTATAAGGGATTTTGCCGATTTCGGCCTATTGGTTAAAAAATGA
GCTGATTTAACAAAAATTTAACGCGAATTTTAACAAAATATTAACGCTTACAATTTCCTGATGCGGTATT
TTCTCCTTACGCATCTGTGCGGTATTTCACACCGCATAGGGTAATAACTGATATAATTAAATTGAAGCTC
TAATTTGTGAGTTTAGTATTAGGATCTCTACCCTTGGCGAAAAGTCCTCTGCCAACAATGATGATATCTG
ATCCACCACTTACAACTTCGTCGACGGTTCTGTACTGCTGACCCAATATGCGTATATATACCAATCTAAG
TCTGTGCTCCTTCCTTCGTTCTTCCTTCTGTTCGGAGATTACCGAATCAAAAAAATTTCAAGGAAACCGA
AATCAAAAAAAAGAATAAAAAAAAAATGATGAATTGAAAAGGTGGTATGGTGCACTCTCAGTACAATCTG
CTCTGATGCCGCATAGTTAAGCCAGCCCCGACACCCGCCAACACCCGCTGACGCGCCCTGACGGGCTTGT
CTGCTCCCGGCATCCGCTTACAGACAAGCTGTGACCGTCTCCGGGAGCTGCATGTGTCAGAGGTTTTCAC
CGTCATCACCGAAACGCGCGAGACGAAAGGGCCTCGTGATACGCCTATTTTTATAGGTTAATGTCATGAT
AATAATGGTTTCTTAGACGTCGGCGCGCCGAGGACGTCAGGTGGCACTTTTCGGGGAAATGTGCGCGGAA
CCCCTATTTGTTTATTTTTCTAAATACATTCAAATATGTATCCGCTCATGAGACAATAACCCTGATAAAT
GCTTCAATAATATTGAAAAAGGAAGAGTATGAGTATTCAACATTTCCGTGTCGCCCTTATTCCCTTTTTT
GCGGCATTTTGCCTTCCTGTTTTTGCTCACCCAGAAACGCTGGTGAAAGTAAAAGATGCTGAAGATCAGT
TGGGTGCACGAGTGGGTTACATCGAACTGGATCTCAACAGCGGTAAGATCCTTGAGAGTTTTCGCCCCGA
AGAACGTTTTCCAATGATGAGCACTTTTAAAGTTCTGCTATGTGGCGCGGTATTATCCCGTATTGACGCC
GGGCAAGAGCAACTCGGTCGCCGCATACACTATTCTCAGAATGACTTGGTTGAGTACTCACCAGTCACAG
AAAAGCATCTTACGGATGGCATGACAGTAAGAGAATTATGCAGTGCTGCCATAACCATGAGTGATAACAC
TGCGGCCAACTTACTTCTGACAACGATCGGAGGACCGAAGGAGCTAACCGCTTTTTTGCACAACATGGGG
GATCATGTAACTCGCCTTGATCGTTGGGAACCGGAGCTGAATGAAGCCATACCAAACGACGAGCGTGACA
CCACGATGCCTGTAGCAATGGCAACAACGTTGCGCAAACTATTAACTGGCGAACTACTTACTCTAGCTTC
CCGGCAACAATTAATAGACTGGATGGAGGCGGATAAAGTTGCAGGACCACTTCTGCGCTCGGCCCTTCCG
GCTGGCTGGTTTATTGCTGATAAATCTGGAGCCGGTGAGCGTGGGTCTCGCGGTATCATTGCAGCACTGG
GGCCAGATGGTAAGCCCTCCCGTATCGTAGTTATCTACACGACGGGGAGTCAGGCAACTATGGATGAACG
AAATAGACAGATCGCTGAGATAGGTGCCTCACTGATTAAGCATTGGTAACTGTCAGACCAAGTTTACTCA
TATATACTTTAGATTGATTTAAAACTTCATTTTTAATTTAAAAGGATCTAGGTGAAGATCCTTTTTGATA
ATCTCATGACCAAAATCCCTTAACGTGAGTTTTCGTTCCACTGAGCGTCAGACCCCGTAGAAAAGATCAA
AGGATCTTCTTGAGATCCTTTTTTTCTGCGCGTAATCTGCTGCTTGCAAACAAAAAAACCACCGCTACCA
GCGGTGGTTTGTTTGCCGGATCAAGAGCTACCAACTCTTTTTCCGAAGGTAACTGGCTTCAGCAGAGCGC
AGATACCAAATACTGTTCTTCTAGTGTAGCCGTAGTTAGGCCACCACTTCAAGAACTCTGTAGCACCGCC
TACATACCTCGCTCTGCTAATCCTGTTACCAGTGGCTGCTGCCAGTGGCGATAAGTCGTGTCTTACCGGG
TTGGACTCAAGACGATAGTTACCGGATAAGGCGCAGCGGTCGGGCTGAACGGGGGGTTCGTGCACACAGC
CCAGCTTGGAGCGAACGACCTACACCGAACTGAGATACCTACAGCGTGAGCTATGAGAAAGCGCCACGCT
TCCCGAAGGGAGAAAGGCGGACAGGTATCCGGTAAGCGGCAGGGTCGGAACAGGAGAGCGCACGAGGGAG
CTTCCAGGGGGAAACGCCTGGTATCTTTATAGTCCTGTCGGGTTTCGCCACCTCTGACTTGAGCGTCGAT
TTTTGTGATGCTCGTCAGGGGGGCGGAGCCTATGGAAAAACGCCAGCAACGCGGCCTTTTTACGGTTCCT
GGCCTTTTGCTGGCCTTTTGCTCACATGTTCTTTCCTGCGTTATCCCCTGATTCTGTGGATAACCGTATT
ACCGCCTTTGAGTGAGCTGATACCGCTCGCCGCAGCCGAACGACCGAGCGCAGCGAGTCAGTGAGCGAGG
AAGCGGAAGAGCGCCCAATACGCAAACCGCCTCTCCCCGCGCGTTGGCCGATTCATTAATGCAGCTGGCA
CGACAGGTTTCCCGACTGGAAAGCGGGCAGTGAGCGCAACGCAATTAATGTGAGTTAGCTCACTCATTAG
GCACCCCAGGCTTTACACTTTATGCTTCCGGCTCCTATGTTGTGTGGAATTGTGAGCGGATAACAATTTC
ACACAGGAAACAGCTATGACCATGATTACGCCAAGCTCGGAATTAACCCTCACTAAAGGGAACAAAAGCT
G
Features (pLannotate 1.2.2; 26 found; start..end, strand, type, name):
     59..136     +  CDS            YO192_YEAST (fragment): Experimental evidence at protein level: Swiss-Prot protein existence level 1. From Saccharomyces cerevisiae (strain ATCC 204508 / S288c) (Baker's yeast).
    276..683     +  promoter       LEU2 promoter: S. cerevisiae LEU2
   1199..2293    +  CDS            LEU2: LEU3_YEAST - Experimental evidence at protein level: Swiss-Prot protein existence level 1. Catalyzes the oxidation of 3-carboxy-2-hydroxy-4- methylpentanoate (3-isopropylmalate) to 3-carboxy-4-methyl-2- oxopentanoate. The product decarboxylates to 4-methyl-2 oxopentanoate. From Saccharomyces cerevisiae (strain ATCC 204508 / S288c) (Baker's yeast).
   2490..2804    +  CDS            PDX1 (fragment): ODPX_YEAST - Experimental evidence at protein level: Swiss-Prot protein existence level 1. Required for anchoring dihydrolipoamide dehydrogenase (E3) to the dihydrolipoamide transacetylase (E2) core of the pyruvate dehydrogenase complexes of eukaryotes. This specific binding is essential for a functional PDH complex. From Saccharomyces cerevisiae (strain ATCC 204508 / S288c) (Baker's yeast).
   2839..3482    +  promoter       GAP promoter: S. cerevisiae TDH3; promoter for glyceraldehyde-3-phosphate dehydrogenase
   3495..3935    +  CDS            GAL4 DNA binding domain: DNA binding domain of the GAL4 transcriptional activator; Saccharomyces cerevisiae GAL4 (truncated)
   3951..5444    +  CDS            CRY2PHR: N-terminal photolyase homology region of Arabidopsis thaliana cryptochrome 2 binds to CIB1 upon exposure to blue light (Kennedy et al., 2010)
   5450..5474    -  misc_feature   MCS (fragment): pBluescript multiple cloning site
   6170..6222    +  CDS            LEU2 (fragment): 3-isopropylmalate dehydrogenase, required for leucine biosynthesis; S. cerevisiae LEU2; yeast auxotrophic marker
   6584..6694    -  CDS            NFS1 (fragment): NFS1_YEAST - Also known as SPL1 From Saccharomyces cerevisiae (strain ATCC 204508 / S288c) (Baker's yeast).
   6740..6758    -  promoter       T7 promoter: promoter for bacteriophage T7 RNA polymerase
   6761..6918    +  CDS            lacZα (fragment): LacZα fragment of β-galactosidase; lacZ fragment
   6922..7350    +  rep_origin     f1 ori (sequence partly withheld): f1 bacteriophage origin of replication; arrow indicates direction of (+) strand synthesis
   7378..7429    -  misc_feature   bom (fragment): basis of mobility region from pBR322
   7485..7577    -  CDS            URA3 (fragment): PYRF_YEAST - Experimental evidence at protein level: Swiss-Prot protein existence level 1. From Saccharomyces cerevisiae (strain ATCC 204508 / S288c) (Baker's yeast).
   7577..7709    -  promoter       URA3 promoter (fragment): S. cerevisiae URA3
   7717..7766    -  misc_feature   bom (fragment): basis of mobility region from pBR322
   7868..7903    -  CDS            rop (fragment): Rop protein, which maintains plasmids at low copy number; rop
   8015..8119    +  promoter       AmpR promoter: bla
   8120..8980    +  CDS            AmpR: β-lactamase; bla; confers resistance to ampicillin, carbenicillin, and related antibiotics
   9151..9739    +  rep_origin     ori: high-copy-number ColE1/pMB1/pBR322/pUC origin of replication
   9922..10014   +  CDS            lacI (fragment): lac repressor; lacI; The lac repressor binds to the lac operator to inhibit transcription in E. coli. This inhibition can be relieved by adding lactose or isopropyl-β-D-thiogalactopyranoside (IPTG).
  10027..10048   +  protein_bind   CAP binding site: CAP binding activates transcription in the presence of cAMP. E. coli catabolite activator protein
  10063..10093   +  promoter       lac promoter: promoter for the E. coli lac operon
  10101..10117   +  protein_bind   lac operator: The lac repressor binds to the lac operator to inhibit transcription in E. coli. This inhibition can be relieved by adding lactose or isopropyl-β-D-thiogalactopyranoside (IPTG). lac repressor encoded by lacI
  10162..10180   +  promoter       T3 promoter: promoter for bacteriophage T3 RNA polymerase
