>Addgene plasmid #112643 | pHES945 | addgene full sequence | sequence record 218851 | Addgene NGS Result
GAATGTTAGCGTCAACAACAAGAAGTTTAATGACGCGGAGGCCAAGGCAAAAAGATTCCTTGATTACGTA
AGGGAGTTAGAATCATTTTGAATAAAAAACACGCTTTTTCAGTTCGAGTTTATCATTATCAATACTGCCA
TTTCAAAGAATACGTAAATAATTAATAGTAGTGATTTTCCTAACTTTATTTAGTCAAAAAATTAGCCTTT
TAATTCTGCTGTAACCCGTACATGCCCAAAATAGGGGGCGGGTTACACAGAATATATAACATCGTAGGTG
TCTGGGTGAACAGTTTATTCCTGGCATCCACTAAATATAATGGAGCCCGCTTTTTAAGCTGGCATCCAGA
AAAAAAAAGAATCCCAGCACCAAAATATTGTTTTCTTCACCAACCATCAGTTCATAGGTCCATTCTCTTA
GCGCAACTACAGAGAACAGGGGCACAAACAGGCAAAAAACGGGCACAACCTCAATGGAGTGATGCAACCT
GCCTGGAGTAAATGATGACACAAGGCAATTGACCCACGCATGTATCTATCTCATTTTCTTACACCTTCTA
TTACCTTCTGCTCTCTCTGATTTGGAAAAAGCTGAAAAAAAAGGTTGAAACCAGTTCCCTGAAATTATTC
CCCTACTTGACTAATAAGTATATAAAGACGGTAGGTATTGATTGTAATTCTGTAAATCTATTTCTTAAAC
TTCTTAAATTCTACTTTTATAGTTAGTCTTTTTTTTAGTTTTAAAACACCAAGAACTTAGTTTCGAACTC
GACAATAAAATGAAGCTACTGTCTTCTATCGAACAAGCATGCGATATTTGCCGACTTAAAAAGCTCAAGT
GCTCCAAAGAAAAACCGAAGTGCGCCAAGTGTCTGAAGAACAACTGGGAGTGTCGCTACTCTCCCAAAAC
CAAAAGGTCTCCGCTGACTAGGGCACATCTGACAGAAGTGGAATCAAGGCTAGAAAGACTGGAACAGCTA
TTTCTACTGATTTTTCCTCGAGAAGACCTTGACATGATTTTGAAAATGGATTCTTTACAGGATATAAAAG
CATTGTTAACAGGATTATTTGTACAAGATAATGTGAATAAAGATGCCGTCACAGATAGATTGGCTTCAGT
GGAGACTGATATGCCTCTAACATTGAGACAGCATAGAATAAGTGCGACATCATCATCGGAAGAGAGTAGT
AACAAAGGTCAAAGACAGTTGACTGTATCGCCGCTCGAGGCCACCATGAAGATGGACAAAAAGACTATAG
TTTGGTTTAGAAGAGACCTAAGGATTGAGGATAATCCTGCATTAGCAGCAGCTGCTCACGAAGGATCTGT
TTTTCCTGTCTTCATTTGGTGTCCTGAAGAAGAAGGACAGTTTTATCCTGGAAGAGCTTCAAGATGGTGG
ATGAAACAATCACTTGCTCACTTATCTCAATCCTTGAAGGCTCTTGGATCTGACCTCACTTTAATCAAAA
CCCACAACACGATTTCAGCGATCTTGGATTGTATCCGCGTTACCGGTGCTACAAAAGTCGTCTTTAACCA
CCTCTATGATCCTGTTTCGTTAGTTCGGGACCATACCGTAAAGGAGAAGCTGGTGGAACGTGGGATCTCT
GTGCAAAGCTACAATGGAGATCTATTGTATGAACCGTGGGAGATATACTGCGAAAAGGGCAAACCTTTTA
CGAGTTTCAATTCTTACTGGAAGAAATGCTTAGATATGTCGATTGAATCCGTTATGCTTCCTCCTCCTTG
GCGGTTGATGCCAATAACTGCAGCGGCTGAAGCGATTTGGGCGTGTTCGATTGAAGAACTAGGGCTGGAG
AATGAGGCCGAGAAACCGAGCAATGCGTTGTTAACTAGAGCTTGGTCTCCAGGATGGAGCAATGCTGATA
AGTTACTAAATGAGTTCATCGAGAAGCAGTTGATAGATTATGCAAAGAACAGCAAGAAAGTTGTTGGGAA
TTCTACTTCACTACTTTCTCCGTATCTCCATTTCGGGGAAATAAGCGTCAGACACGTTTTCCAGTGTGCC
CGGATGAAACAAATTATATGGGCAAGAGATAAGAACAGTGAAGGAGAAGAAAGTGCAGATCTTTTTCTTA
GGGGAATCGGTTTAAGAGAGTATTCTCGGTATATATGTTTCAACTTCCCGTTTACTCACGAGCAATCGTT
GTTGAGTCATCTTCGGTTTTTCCCTTGGGATGCTGATGTTGATAAGTTCAAGGCCTGGAGACAAGGCAGG
ACCGGTTATCCGTTGGTGGATGCCGGAATGAGAGAGCTTTGGGCTACCGGATGGATGCATAACAGAATAA
GAGTGATTGTTTCAAGCTTTGCTGTGAAGTTTCTTCTCCTTCCATGGAAATGGGGAATGAAGTATTTCTG
GGATACACTTTTGGATGCTGATTTGGAATGTGACATCCTTGGCTGGCAGTATATCTCTGGGAGTATCCCC
GATGGCCACGAGCTTGATCGCTTGGACAATCCCGCGTTACAAGGCGCCAAATATGACCCAGAAGGTGAGT
ACATAAGGCAATGGCTTCCCGAGCTTGCGAGATTGCCAACTGAATGGATCCATCATCCATGGGACGCTCC
TTTAACCGTACTCAAAGCTTCTGGTGTGGAACTCGGAACAAACTATGCGAAACCCATTGTAGACATCGAC
ACAGCTCGTGAGCTACTAGCTAAAGCTATTTCAAGAACCCGTGAAGCACAGATCATGATCGGAGCAGCAT
AATAAGCGGCCGCCACCGCGGTGGAGCTCTAAGCAAATAGCTAAATTATATACGAATTAATATTATGATT
AAGTGTTTACGTGAGTGCGATATTTTTATTACTATCTTATACAGTTGTATATACTCTATAAAATGAGTTG
TCTATTAATTAACGCGATGAATGCTTTCTGGGTTTACCTCTCCAACAACTCTAGTTTACTTCTCAATACA
TTCAATTGTATTTGATTTGTCAATACTTCATCATTAATCAATTCTATAGTTTTGTTTTTCTCGTTTATTT
CCAAATTTAATGCATCAATTTTATTATTCAATTTGTCGTTGATTTTGGTTAATGATTTTATGGTTTGATC
TCTGGCATTGATTGTTTGTGTTAGTTTTTCATTATTGATAATTAAATTATTTAAGTTAGTTATCAACTCG
GTGTTTTCAAGTTTCAAGTTTTCAATTTCTTTAGAGTTTATTAGATTTGTCAAAGTTTCTGAATTGCTTG
ATTGGTCCTGTAGAAGAGTATTTGTTGTTGTGGATAATTGATTCAATTTTTGAGACAATTGCTGGAAGGC
GTTGAAATATCTAGCATCAATCTCATGGTTTTTTTCCCGAGAGTCTCGTAGATTCAATTGTTTTAATATA
TCTTGGGACCACTCTTGATTTGAACTCATGGAAATTAAACTGGGTGTTGTGTTGTGGTGTAATGATTGTA
CCCCCTTTGCTTATAATTGTGTGGCCACCGAAGTCGGTGATGCTGTCGCCGAAGAAGTTAAGAAAATCCT
TGCTTAAAAAGATTCTCTTTTTTTATGATATTTGTACATAAACTTTATAAATGAAATTCATAATAGAAAC
GACACGAAATTACAAAATGGAATATGTTCATAGGGTAGACGAAACTATATACGCAATCTACATACATTTA
TCAAGAAGGAGAAAAAGGAGGATGTAAAGGAATACAGGTAAGCAAATTGATACTAATGGCTCAACGTGAT
AAGGAAAAAGAATTGCACTTTAACATTAATATTGACAAGGAGGAGGGCACCACACAAAAAGTTAGGTGTA
ACAGAAAATCATGAAACTATGATTCCTAATTTATATATTGGAGGATTTTCTCTAAAAAAAAAAAAATACA
ACAAATAAAAAACACTCAATGACCTGACCATTTGATGGAGTTTAAGTCAATACCTCCTTGAACCATTTCC
CATAATGGTGAAAGTTCCCTCAAGAATTTTACTCTGTCAGAAACGGCCTTAACGACGTAGGCCGGCCATT
TAAATGTTTAAACGGCCACGCTGGCCCCCTATAGTGAGTCGTATTACAATTCACTGGCCGTCGTTTTACA
ACGTCGTGACTGGGAAAACCCTGGCGTTACCCAACTTAATCGCCTTGCAGCACATCCCCCTTTCGCCAGC
TGGCGTAATAGCGAAGAGGCCCGCACCGATCGCCCTTCCCAACAGTTGCGCAGCCTGAATGGCGAATGG
[124 nt withheld, positions 4200-4323]
C
[91 nt withheld, positions 4325-4415]
A
[49 nt withheld, positions 4417-4465]
CCTTTGACGTTGGAGTCCACGTTCTTT
[37 nt withheld, positions 4493-4529]
ACCCTATCTCGGTCTATTCTTTTGATTTATAAGGGATTTTGCCGATTTCGGCCTATTGGTTAAAAAATGA
GCTGATTTAACAAAAATTTAACGCGAATTTTAACAAAATATTAACGCTTACAATTTCCTGATGCGGTATT
TTCTCCTTACGCATCTGTGCGGTATTTCACACCGCATAGGGTAATAACTGATATAATTAAATTGAAGCTC
TAATTTGTGAGTTTAGTATTAGGATCTCTACCCTTGGCGAAAAGTCCTCTGCCAACAATGATGATATCTG
ATCCACCACTTACAACTTCGTCGACGGTTCTGTACTGCTGACCCAATATGCGTATATATACCAATCTAAG
TCTGTGCTCCTTCCTTCGTTCTTCCTTCTGTTCGGAGATTACCGAATCAAAAAAATTTCAAGGAAACCGA
AATCAAAAAAAAGAATAAAAAAAAAATGATGAATTGAAAAGGTGGTATGGTGCACTCTCAGTACAATCTG
CTCTGATGCCGCATAGTTAAGCCAGCCCCGACACCCGCCAACACCCGCTGACGCGCCCTGACGGGCTTGT
CTGCTCCCGGCATCCGCTTACAGACAAGCTGTGACCGTCTCCGGGAGCTGCATGTGTCAGAGGTTTTCAC
CGTCATCACCGAAACGCGCGAGACGAAAGGGCCTCGTGATACGCCTATTTTTATAGGTTAATGTCATGAT
AATAATGGTTTCTTAGACGTCGGCGCGCCGAGGACGTCAGGTGGCACTTTTCGGGGAAATGTGCGCGGAA
CCCCTATTTGTTTATTTTTCTAAATACATTCAAATATGTATCCGCTCATGAGACAATAACCCTGATAAAT
GCTTCAATAATATTGAAAAAGGAAGAGTATGAGTATTCAACATTTCCGTGTCGCCCTTATTCCCTTTTTT
GCGGCATTTTGCCTTCCTGTTTTTGCTCACCCAGAAACGCTGGTGAAAGTAAAAGATGCTGAAGATCAGT
TGGGTGCACGAGTGGGTTACATCGAACTGGATCTCAACAGCGGTAAGATCCTTGAGAGTTTTCGCCCCGA
AGAACGTTTTCCAATGATGAGCACTTTTAAAGTTCTGCTATGTGGCGCGGTATTATCCCGTATTGACGCC
GGGCAAGAGCAACTCGGTCGCCGCATACACTATTCTCAGAATGACTTGGTTGAGTACTCACCAGTCACAG
AAAAGCATCTTACGGATGGCATGACAGTAAGAGAATTATGCAGTGCTGCCATAACCATGAGTGATAACAC
TGCGGCCAACTTACTTCTGACAACGATCGGAGGACCGAAGGAGCTAACCGCTTTTTTGCACAACATGGGG
GATCATGTAACTCGCCTTGATCGTTGGGAACCGGAGCTGAATGAAGCCATACCAAACGACGAGCGTGACA
CCACGATGCCTGTAGCAATGGCAACAACGTTGCGCAAACTATTAACTGGCGAACTACTTACTCTAGCTTC
CCGGCAACAATTAATAGACTGGATGGAGGCGGATAAAGTTGCAGGACCACTTCTGCGCTCGGCCCTTCCG
GCTGGCTGGTTTATTGCTGATAAATCTGGAGCCGGTGAGCGTGGGTCTCGCGGTATCATTGCAGCACTGG
GGCCAGATGGTAAGCCCTCCCGTATCGTAGTTATCTACACGACGGGGAGTCAGGCAACTATGGATGAACG
AAATAGACAGATCGCTGAGATAGGTGCCTCACTGATTAAGCATTGGTAACTGTCAGACCAAGTTTACTCA
TATATACTTTAGATTGATTTAAAACTTCATTTTTAATTTAAAAGGATCTAGGTGAAGATCCTTTTTGATA
ATCTCATGACCAAAATCCCTTAACGTGAGTTTTCGTTCCACTGAGCGTCAGACCCCGTAGAAAAGATCAA
AGGATCTTCTTGAGATCCTTTTTTTCTGCGCGTAATCTGCTGCTTGCAAACAAAAAAACCACCGCTACCA
GCGGTGGTTTGTTTGCCGGATCAAGAGCTACCAACTCTTTTTCCGAAGGTAACTGGCTTCAGCAGAGCGC
AGATACCAAATACTGTTCTTCTAGTGTAGCCGTAGTTAGGCCACCACTTCAAGAACTCTGTAGCACCGCC
TACATACCTCGCTCTGCTAATCCTGTTACCAGTGGCTGCTGCCAGTGGCGATAAGTCGTGTCTTACCGGG
TTGGACTCAAGACGATAGTTACCGGATAAGGCGCAGCGGTCGGGCTGAACGGGGGGTTCGTGCACACAGC
CCAGCTTGGAGCGAACGACCTACACCGAACTGAGATACCTACAGCGTGAGCTATGAGAAAGCGCCACGCT
TCCCGAAGGGAGAAAGGCGGACAGGTATCCGGTAAGCGGCAGGGTCGGAACAGGAGAGCGCACGAGGGAG
CTTCCAGGGGGAAACGCCTGGTATCTTTATAGTCCTGTCGGGTTTCGCCACCTCTGACTTGAGCGTCGAT
TTTTGTGATGCTCGTCAGGGGGGCGGAGCCTATGGAAAAACGCCAGCAACGCGGCCTTTTTACGGTTCCT
GGCCTTTTGCTGGCCTTTTGCTCACATGTTCTTTCCTGCGTTATCCCCTGATTCTGTGGATAACCGTATT
ACCGCCTTTGAGTGAGCTGATACCGCTCGCCGCAGCCGAACGACCGAGCGCAGCGAGTCAGTGAGCGAGG
AAGCGGAAGAGCGCCCAATACGCAAACCGCCTCTCCCCGCGCGTTGGCCGATTCATTAATGCAGCTGGCA
CGACAGGTTTCCCGACTGGAAAGCGGGCAGTGAGCGCAACGCAATTAATGTGAGTTAGCTCACTCATTAG
GCACCCCAGGCTTTACACTTTATGCTTCCGGCTCGTATGTTGTGTGGAATTGTGAGCGGATAACAATTTC
ACACAGGAAACAGCTATGACCATGATTACGCCAAGCTCGGAATTAACCCTCACTAAAGGGAACAAAAGCT
GGGCCGGCCATTTAAATGTTTAAACGGCCACGCTGGCCGAGGAGAACTTCTAGTATATCTACATACCTAA
TATTATTGCCTTATTAAAAATGGAATCCCAACGATTACATCAAAATCCACATTCTCTTCAAAATCAATTG
TCCTGTACTTCCTTGTTCATGTGTGTTCAAAAACGTTATATTTATAGGATAATTATACTCTATTTCTCAA
CAAGTAATTGGTTGTTTGGCCGAGCGGTCTAAGGCGCCTGATTCAAGAAATATCTTGACCGCAGTTAACT
GTGGGAATACTCAGGTATCGTAAGATGCAAGAGTTCGAATCTCTTAGCAACCATTATTTTTTTCCTCAAC
ATAACGAGAACACACAGGGGCGCTATCGCACAGAATCAAATTCGATGACTGGAAATTTTTTGTTAATTTC
AGAGGTCGCCTGACGCATATACCTTTTTCAACTGAAAAATTGGGAGAAAAAGGAAAGGTGAGAGCGCCGG
AACCGGCTTTTCATATAGAATAGAGAAGCGTTCATGACTAAATGCTTGCATCACAATACTTGAAGTTGAC
AATATTATTTAAGGACCTATTGTTTTTTCCAATAGGTGGTTAGCAATCGTCTTACTTTCTAACTTTTCTT
ACCTTTTACATTTCAGCAATATATATATATATATTTCAAGGATATACCATTCTAATGTCTGCCCCTAAGT
TACCAATAGATAGCGGTTTAATATAAGGTTTCAACAAGAAATATTTTGTGAAAATCAAAAGTTAATAGTT
TCACTGTCGAAAATATGAAAGTTTAAGTTTTCAGTTCATCCCATTGTAGTTATCAAATTTCTGTGTTTCC
CGTATATGTGTGCTCTGTATTCATCGCTATCTTGAAACTGGTTATGATCGTTGCGCATGTGACCTGTATC
GCTCAAAAGAGCCCGGCACCGGTACCGGGCAAAAGCCCCTAGCAAGCTAAAATGATTCAACTTTCGTAGT
AATTTGTTCAACCGGTCACAGTAAAGTCAATGACTAACTTTTGAATCGAGGATGTATTTCCAATTGAAAG
CAATGTATATATAAACCATTGTGTTGAAGCTTGTCTTACAGTTTTCTTGTATCCTCCCATTGTTCATATA
GTACTTAAAGTACCATAATCCTTAAAGAACAAACTTGAAAGAGAATACACTATACACAACTAATAAATAA
AGAATAATCATGGCTGTGACCAAGACAATTGTAGTTCTACCAGGTGACCATGTTGGTCAAGAAATCACTG
AAGAGGCCATTAAAGTTTTAAATGCTATTCAGGAATGTCGTCCAGACAAGGTCAATTTCAAGTTTGATCA
TCATTTGATCGGTGGTGCTGCAATTGATGCCACTGGTGTTCCATTACCAGACGAAGCTTTGGAGGCCTCT
AAGAAAGCTGATGCCGTGCTTCTGGGTGCTGTTGGTGGTCCAAAATGGGGTACTGGCGCTGTCAGACCAG
AACAAGGTCTTTTGAAAATCCGTAAGGAGTTGCAATTGTATGCTAATCTAAGACCATGTAATTTTGCATC
TGATTCCTTACTAGATCTATCGCCATTGAAGCCTGAAATTGCAAGAGGTACAGATTTCGTCGTTGTTAGA
GAACTAGTGGGTGGTATTTATTTCGGGGAGAGAAAAGAAGATGAAGGTGATGGTGTCGCCTGGGATAGCG
AAAAGTATTCTGTGCCCGAAGTTCAAAGAATCACTAGAATGGCTGCTTTCATGGCTCTGCAACACAACCC
ACCTTTACCTATTTGGTCTCTAGATAAAGCCAACGTTCTAGCATCATCAAGATTATGGAGAAAAACAGTG
GAAGAGACGATTAAGAATGAATTCCCACAATTGACTGTTCAACATCAATTGATTGATTCCGCTGCTATGA
TCTTGGTTAAGAACCCAACTCATCTAAATGGTATTATTATCACAAACAATATGTTTGGTGATATTATCTC
CGATGAAGCCTCCGTGATCCCAGGTTCGTTAGGATTACTTCCATCTGCCTCCTTGGCATCTCTTCCAGAT
AAGAATACGGCATTTGGTTTATATGAGCCATGTCATGGCTCTGCTCCAGACTTACCAAAGGGAAAGGTTA
ACCCCGTAGCAACAATCCTATCTGCTGCTATGATGTTGAAGTTGTCTCTGGACCTGTTCGAAGAAGGTGA
AATTATAGAACAAGCAGTCAAGAAAGTGTTGGATTCTGGTATCAGAACAGCGGATCTAAAGGGTACCAAC
TCTACTACTGAGGTCGGTGATGCAGTAGCGAAAGCTGTCAGGGAACTATTAGCTTAGACTTAGTAGATGT
ACAGTTGCATACATAAGTCTGAACAGAAAGAAGTAAATATCATATCTAGTTCGGTTTAGAAATCAGTGAC
TATATTGGTTTTGACCAGATCGCAATCCTTGCAAGCATTTAGTAATGACTATCAAACCGGTGAATCATCT
GATAAGGCTATATTAGCTTGTGCATTCGCATGTATCGGGAAACGAACGGTACCGGGCCCTTTTCGAGGAC
CTTGTCACCTTGAGCCCAAGAGAGCCAAGATTTAAATTTTCCTATGACTTGATGCAAATTCCCAAAGCTA
ATAACATGCAAGACACGTACGGTCAAGAAGACATATTTGACCTCTTAACAGGTTCAGACGCGACTGCCTC
ATCAGTAAGACCCGTTGAAAAGAACTTACCTGAAAAAAACGAATATATACTAGCGTT
Features (pLannotate 1.2.2; 26 found; start..end, strand, type, name):
    123..766     +  promoter       GAP promoter: S. cerevisiae TDH3; promoter for glyceraldehyde-3-phosphate dehydrogenase
    780..1220    +  CDS            GAL4 DNA binding domain: DNA binding domain of the GAL4 transcriptional activator; Saccharomyces cerevisiae GAL4 (truncated)
   1236..2729    +  CDS            CRY2PHR: N-terminal photolyase homology region of Arabidopsis thaliana cryptochrome 2 binds to CIB1 upon exposure to blue light (Kennedy et al., 2010)
   2735..2759    -  misc_feature   MCS (fragment): pBluescript multiple cloning site
   3455..3507    +  CDS            LEU2 (fragment): 3-isopropylmalate dehydrogenase, required for leucine biosynthesis; S. cerevisiae LEU2; yeast auxotrophic marker
   3869..3979    -  CDS            NFS1 (fragment): NFS1_YEAST - Also known as SPL1 From Saccharomyces cerevisiae (strain ATCC 204508 / S288c) (Baker's yeast).
   4018..4036    -  promoter       T7 promoter: promoter for bacteriophage T7 RNA polymerase
   4039..4196    +  CDS            lacZα (fragment): LacZα fragment of β-galactosidase; lacZ fragment
   4200..4628    +  rep_origin     f1 ori (sequence partly withheld): f1 bacteriophage origin of replication; arrow indicates direction of (+) strand synthesis
   4656..4707    -  misc_feature   bom (fragment): basis of mobility region from pBR322
   4763..4855    -  CDS            URA3 (fragment): PYRF_YEAST - Experimental evidence at protein level: Swiss-Prot protein existence level 1. From Saccharomyces cerevisiae (strain ATCC 204508 / S288c) (Baker's yeast).
   4855..4987    -  promoter       URA3 promoter (fragment): S. cerevisiae URA3
   4995..5044    -  misc_feature   bom (fragment): basis of mobility region from pBR322
   5146..5181    -  CDS            rop (fragment): Rop protein, which maintains plasmids at low copy number; rop
   5293..5397    +  promoter       AmpR promoter: bla
   5398..6258    +  CDS            AmpR: β-lactamase; bla; confers resistance to ampicillin, carbenicillin, and related antibiotics
   6429..7017    +  rep_origin     ori: high-copy-number ColE1/pMB1/pBR322/pUC origin of replication
   7200..7292    +  CDS            lacI (fragment): lac repressor; lacI; The lac repressor binds to the lac operator to inhibit transcription in E. coli. This inhibition can be relieved by adding lactose or isopropyl-β-D-thiogalactopyranoside (IPTG).
   7305..7326    +  protein_bind   CAP binding site: CAP binding activates transcription in the presence of cAMP. E. coli catabolite activator protein
   7341..7371    +  promoter       lac promoter: promoter for the E. coli lac operon
   7379..7395    +  protein_bind   lac operator: The lac repressor binds to the lac operator to inhibit transcription in E. coli. This inhibition can be relieved by adding lactose or isopropyl-β-D-thiogalactopyranoside (IPTG). lac repressor encoded by lacI
   7440..7458    +  promoter       T3 promoter: promoter for bacteriophage T3 RNA polymerase
   7529..7606    +  CDS            YO192_YEAST (fragment): Experimental evidence at protein level: Swiss-Prot protein existence level 1. From Saccharomyces cerevisiae (strain ATCC 204508 / S288c) (Baker's yeast).
   7746..8153    +  promoter       LEU2 promoter: S. cerevisiae LEU2
   8669..9763    +  CDS            LEU2: LEU3_YEAST - Experimental evidence at protein level: Swiss-Prot protein existence level 1. Catalyzes the oxidation of 3-carboxy-2-hydroxy-4- methylpentanoate (3-isopropylmalate) to 3-carboxy-4-methyl-2- oxopentanoate. The product decarboxylates to 4-methyl-2 oxopentanoate. From Saccharomyces cerevisiae (strain ATCC 204508 / S288c) (Baker's yeast).
   9960..88      +  CDS            PDX1 (fragment) (across the origin): ODPX_YEAST - Experimental evidence at protein level: Swiss-Prot protein existence level 1. Required for anchoring dihydrolipoamide dehydrogenase (E3) to the dihydrolipoamide transacetylase (E2) core of the pyruvate dehydrogenase complexes of eukaryotes. This specific binding is essential for a functional PDH complex. From Saccharomyces cerevisiae (strain ATCC 204508 / S288c) (Baker's yeast).
