[The description below was written by a language model from this plasmid's Addgene catalogue record and pLannotate feature annotations shown in this document.]
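Description:
pHES945 is a yeast expression plasmid of about 10.2 kb, built on the pSV605 backbone, that supplies one half of a blue-light-inducible, cryptochrome-based optogenetic transcription system for Saccharomyces cerevisiae. In E. coli it is maintained through a high-copy ColE1/pUC-type origin and selected with the ampicillin resistance gene (β-lactamase). Remnants of a pBluescript-type cloning vector are also present: an f1 origin, lac promoter/operator elements, a lacZα fragment and flanking T3 and T7 promoters. In yeast, selection relies on a complete LEU2 gene with its own promoter. No yeast replication origin or centromere (2μ or CEN/ARS) is annotated. A second short LEU2 fragment and pieces of neighbouring yeast genes lie downstream of the expression cassette, which would be consistent with an integrating design targeted to the LEU2 locus, although the record does not state this.

The payload is a fusion of the GAL4 DNA-binding domain to CRY2PHR, the N-terminal photolyase homology region of Arabidopsis thaliana cryptochrome 2, driven by the strong constitutive TDH3 (GAP) promoter. The insert is named CRY2PHR-GAL4DBD, but both feature tables place the GAL4 DNA-binding domain upstream of CRY2PHR. No terminator is annotated. CRY2PHR binds CIB1 under blue light, so the fusion can sit at GAL4 binding sites and recruit a CIB1-linked activation domain on illumination, switching on a GAL4-responsive target gene. That partner and the reporter are not encoded here and must come from other constructs. The sequencing-derived and depositor sequences differ by only a few bases in length and show the same features in the same order.
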