Addgene plasmid #112643: pHES945
Purpose: blue light inducible cryptochrome based optogenetic expression system
Depositing lab: Hana El-Samad. Depositing organization: University of California, San Francisco (UCSF). Publication: Real-Time Genetic Compensation Defines the Dynamic Demands of Feedback Control. Harrigan P, Madhani HD, El-Samad H. Cell. 2018 Oct 18;175(3):877-886.e10. doi: 10.1016/j.cell.2018.09.044. PubMed 30340045.
Backbone
  Vector backbone: pSV605
  Backbone size w/o insert (bp): 8200
  Total vector size (bp): 10200
  Vector type: Yeast Expression
  Selectable markers: LEU2
Growth in bacteria
  Bacterial resistance: Ampicillin, 100 μg/mL
  Growth temperature: 37°C
  Growth strain: DH5alpha
  Copy number: High Copy
Gene/Insert
  Gene/Insert name: CRY2PHR-GAL4DBD
  Species: S. cerevisiae (budding yeast), A. thaliana (mustard weed)
  Promoter: TDH3
  Cloning method: Restriction Enzyme; 5′ cloning site XhoI (destroyed during cloning); 3′ cloning site BamHI (not destroyed)
  Sequencing primers: 5′ CTATATTAGCTTGTGCATTCGCATG; 3′ ATC GCA CTC ACG TAA ACA CTT
Terms and licenses: Academic/Nonprofit Terms; Industry Terms: Not Available to Industry
How to cite: pHES945 was a gift from Hana El-Samad (Addgene plasmid # 112643 ; http://n2t.net/addgene:112643 ; RRID:Addgene_112643)
